>Addgene plasmid #157313 | pD649-HAsp-IL18R1-COMP5AP-AviTag-9xHis | addgene full sequence | sequence record 413500 | Addgene NGS Result
TTTCAATATTATTGAAGCATTTATCAGGGTTATTGTCTCATGAGCGGATACATATTTGAATGTATTTAGA
AAAATAAACAAATAGGGGTCAGTGTTACAACCAATTAACCAATTCTGAACATTATCGCGAGCCCATTTAT
ACCTGAATATGGCTCATAACACCCCTTGCTCATGACCAAAATCCCTTAACGTGAGTTACGCGCGCGTCGT
TCCACTGAGCGTCAGACCCCGTAGAAAAGATCAAAGGATCTTCTTGAGATCCTTTTTTTCTGCGCGTAAT
CTGCTGCTTGCAAACAAAAAAACCACCGCTACCAGCGGTGGTTTGTTTGCCGGATCAAGAGCTACCAACT
CTTTTTCCGAAGGTAACTGGCTTCAGCAGAGCGCAGATACCAAATACTGTTCTTCTAGTGTAGCCGTAGT
TAGCCCACCACTTCAAGAACTCTGTAGCACCGCCTACATACCTCGCTCTGCTAATCCTGTTACCAGTGGC
TGCTGCCAGTGGCGATAAGTCGTGTCTTACCGGGTTGGACTCAAGACGATAGTTACCGGATAAGGCGCAG
CGGTCGGGCTGAACGGGGGGTTCGTGCACACAGCCCAGCTTGGAGCGAACGACCTACACCGAACTGAGAT
ACCTACAGCGTGAGCTATGAGAAAGCGCCACGCTTCCCGAAGGGAGAAAGGCGGACAGGTATCCGGTAAG
CGGCAGGGTCGGAACAGGAGAGCGCACGAGGGAGCTTCCAGGGGGAAACGCCTGGTATCTTTATAGTCCT
GTCGGGTTTCGCCACCTCTGACTTGAGCGTCGATTTTTGTGATGCTCGTCAGGGGGGCGGAGCCTATGGA
AAAACGCCAGCAACGCGGCCTTTTTACGGTTCCTGGCCTTTTGCTGGCCTTTTGCTCACATGTTCTTTCC
TGCGTTATCCCCTGATTCTGTGGATAACCGTATTACCGCCTTTGAGTGAGCTGATACCGCTCGCCGCAGC
CGAACGACCGAGCGCAGCGAGTCAGTGAGCGAGGAAGCGGAAGGCGAGAGTAGGGAACTGCCAGGCATCA
AACTAAGCAGAAGGCCCCTGACGGATGGCCTTTTTGCGTTTCTACAAACTCTTTCTGTGTTGTAAAACGA
CGGCCAGTCTTAAGCTCGGGCCCCCTGGGCGGTTCTGATAACGAGTAATCGTTAATCCGCAAATAACGTA
AAAACCCGCTTCGGCGGGTTTTTTTATGGGGGGAGTTTAGGGAAAGAGCATTTGTCAGAATATTTAAGGG
CGCCTGTCACTTTGCTTGATATATGAGAATTATTTAACCTTATAAATGAGAAAAAAGCAACGCACTTTAA
ATAAGATACGTTGCTTTTTCGATTGATGAACACCTATAATTAAACTATTCATCTATTATTTATGATTTTT
TGTATATACAATATTTCTAGTTTGTTAAAGAGAATTAAGAAAATAAATCTCGAAAATAATAAAGGGAAAA
TCAGTTTTTGATATCAAAATTATACATGTCAACGATAATACAAAATATAATACAAACTATAAGATGTTAT
CAGTATTTATTATCATTTAGAATAAATTTTGTGTCGCCCTTAATTGTGAGCGGATAACAATTACGAGCTT
CATGCACAGTGGCGTTGACTCAATATTGGCCATTAGCCATATTATTCATTGGTTATATAGCATAAATCAA
TATTGGCTATTGGCCATTGCATACGTTGTATCTATATCATAATATGTACATTTATATTGGCTCATGTCCA
ATATGACCGCCATGTTGGCATTGATTATTGACTAGTTATTAATAGTAATCAATTACGGGGTCATTAGTTC
ATAGCCCATATATGGAGTTCCGCGTTACATAACTTACGGTAAATGGCCCGCCTGGCTGACCGCCCAACGA
CCCCCGCCCATTGACGTCAATAATGACGTATGTTCCCATAGTAACGCCAATAGGGACTTTCCATTGACGT
CAATGGGTGGAGTATTTACGGTAAACTGCCCACTTGGCAGTACATCAAGTGTATCATATGCCAAGTACGC
CCCCTATTGACGTCAATGACGGTAAATGGCCCGCCTGGCATTATGCCCAGTACATGACCTTATGGGACTT
TCCTACTTGGCAGTACATCTACGTATTAGTCATCGCTATTACCATGGTGATGCGGTTTTGGCAGTACATC
AATGGGCGTGGATAGCGGTTTGACTCACGGGGATTTCCAAGTCTCCACCCCATTGACGTCAATGGGAGTT
TGTTTTGGCACCAAAATCAACGGGACTTTCCAAAATGTCGTAACAACTCCGCCCCATTGACGCAAATGGG
CGGTAGGCGTGTACGGTGGGAGGTCTATATAAGCAGAGCTCGTTTAGTGAACCGTCAGATCGCCTGGAGA
CGCCATCCACGCTGTTTTGACCTCCATAGAAGACACCGGGACCGATCCAGCCTCCGCGGCCGGGAACGGT
GCATTGGAACGCGGATTCCCCGTGCCAAGAGTGACGTAAGTACCGCCTATAGAGTCTATAGGCCCACCCC
CTTGGCTTCGTTAGAACGCGGCTACAATTAATACATAACCTTATGTATCATACACATACGATTTAGGTGA
CACTATAGAATAACATCCACTTTGCCTTTCTCTCCACAGGTGTCCACTCCCAGGTCCAACTGCACCTCGG
TTCTATCGAAAACGCGCCTGCTAGCGCCACCATGAAGACCATCATTGCCCTGAGCTACATCTTCTGCCTG
GTGTTCGCTGCGGCCGCCTGTACAAGCAGACCTCACATTACAGTGGTGGAAGGCGAGCCCTTCTACCTGA
AGCACTGTAGCTGTTCTCTGGCCCACGAGATCGAGACAACCACCAAGAGCTGGTACAAGAGCAGCGGCAG
CCAAGAGCACGTGGAACTGAATCCCAGAAGCAGCAGCAGAATCGCCCTGCACGATTGCGTGCTGGAATTC
TGGCCCGTCGAGCTGAATGATACCGGCAGCTACTTCTTCCAGATGAAGAACTACACCCAGAAGTGGAAGC
TGAACGTCATCCGGCGGAACAAGCACAGCTGCTTCACCGAGAGACAAGTGACCAGCAAGATCGTGGAAGT
GAAGAAGTTCTTTCAGATCACGTGCGAGAACTCCTACTACCAGACACTGGTCAACAGCACCAGCCTCTAC
AAGAACTGCAAGAAGCTGCTGCTCGAGAACAACAAGAACCCCACCATCAAGAAGAACGCCGAGTTCGAGG
ACCAGGGCTACTACAGCTGTGTGCACTTCCTGCACCACAACGGCAAGCTGTTCAACATCACCAAGACCTT
CAATATCACCATCGTCGAGGACCGCAGCAACATCGTGCCTGTGCTGCTGGGACCTAAGCTGAATCACGTG
GCAGTGGAACTGGGCAAGAACGTGCGGCTGAATTGCAGCGCCCTGCTGAACGAAGAGGACGTGATCTACT
GGATGTTCGGCGAGGAAAACGGCAGCGACCCCAACATCCACGAAGAGAAAGAAATGCGGATCATGACCCC
TGAAGGCAAGTGGCACGCCAGCAAGGTGCTGAGAATCGAGAACATCGGCGAGAGCAACCTGAACGTGCTG
TACAATTGCACAGTGGCCAGCACCGGCGGCACCGATACCAAGTCTTTTATTCTCGTGCGGAAGGCCGACA
TGGCTGACATCCCTGGACACGTGTTCACCAGAGGCGCGCCGGAAGATCAAGTTGATCCAAGATTGATTGA
TGGCAAGGGCGGATCTCTGGAGGTGCTGTTCCAGGGACCAGGCGGAAGCGGCAATCCCGGCGGCGATCTG
GCCCCCCAGATGCTGCGCGAGCTGCAGGAGACCAATGCCGCCCTGCAGGACGTGCGCGAGCTGCTGCGCC
ACCGCGTGAAGGAGATCACCTTCCTGAAGAACACCGTGATGGAGTGCGACGCCTGCGGTATGCAGCCCTC
TAGAGGCTCCGGCTCCATCATCCCAGTTGAGGAGGAGAACCCGGACTTCTGGAACCGCGAGGCAGCCGAG
GCCCTGGGTGCCGCCAAGAAGCTGCAGCCTGCACAGACAGCCGCCAAGAACCTCATCATCTTCCTGGGCG
ATGGGATGGGGGTGTCTACGGTGACAGCTGCCAGGATCCTAAAAGGGCAGAAGAAGGACAAACTGGGGCC
TGAGATACCCCTGGCCATGGACCGCTTCCCATATGTGGCTCTGTCCAAGACATACAATGTAGACAAACAT
GTGCCAGACAGTGGAGCCACAGCCACGGCCTACCTGTGCGGGGTCAAGGGCAACTTCCAGACCATTGGCT
TGAGTGCAGCCGCCCGCTTTAACCAGTGCAACACGACACGCGGCAACGAGGTCATCTCCGTGATGAATCG
GGCCAAGAAAGCAGGGAAGTCAGTGGGAGTGGTAACCACCACACGAGTGCAGCACGCCTCGCCAGCCGGC
ACCTACGCCCACACGGTGAACCGCAACTGGTACTCGGACGCCGACGTGCCTGCCTCGGCCCGCCAGGAGG
GGTGCCAGGACATCGCTACGCAGCTCATCTCCAACATGGACATTGACGTGATCCTAGGTGGAGGCCGAAA
GTACATGTTTCGCATGGGAACCCCAGACCCTGAGTACCCAGATGACTACAGCCAAGGTGGGACCAGGCTG
GACGGGAAGAATCTGGTGCAGGAATGGCTGGCGAAGCGCCAGGGTGCCCGGTATGTGTGGAACCGCACTG
AGCTCATGCAGGCTTCCCTGGACCCGTCTGTGACCCATCTCATGGGTCTCTTTGAGCCTGGAGACATGAA
ATACGAGATCCACCGAGACTCCACACTGGACCCCTCCCTGATGGAGATGACAGAGGCTGCCCTGCGCCTG
CTGAGCAGGAACCCCCGCGGCTTCTTCCTCTTCGTGGAGGGTGGTCGCATCGACCATGGTCATCATGAAA
GCAGGGCTTACCGGGCACTGACTGAGACGATCATGTTCGACGACGCCATTGAGAGGGCGGGCCAGCTCAC
CAGCGAGGAGGACACGCTGAGCCTCGTCACTGCCGACCACTCCCACGTCTTCTCCTTCGGAGGCTACCCC
CTGCGAGGGAGCTCCATCTTCGGGCTGGCCCCTGGCAAGGCCCGGGACAGGAAGGCCTACACGGTCCTCC
TATACGGAAACGGTCCAGGCTATGTGCTCAAGGACGGCGCCCGGCCGGATGTTACCGAGAGCGAGAGCGG
GAGCCCCGAGTATCGGCAGCAGTCAGCAGTGCCCCTGGACGAAGAGACCCACGCAGGCGAGGACGTGGCG
GTGTTCGCGCGCGGCCCGCAGGCGCACCTGGTTCACGGCGTGCAGGAGCAGACCTTCATAGCGCACGTCA
TGGCCTTCGCCGCCTGCCTGGAGCCCTACACCGCCTGCGACCTGGCGCCCCCCGCCGGCACCACCGACGC
CGCGCACCCGGGTGGCGGAGGACTGAACGACATCTTCGAGGCTCAGAAAATCGAATGGCACGAACATCAC
CATCACCATCACCATCACCATTAAGGCCGGCCTGTAGTCACTGGCACAACGCGTTACCCGGTAAGCCAAT
CGGGTATACACGGTCGTCATACTGCAGACAGGGTTCTTCTACTTTGCAAGATAGTCTTGAGTAGTAAAAT
AAATAGATAGAGAAAATCAGCCTCGACTGTGCCTTCTAGTTGCCAGCCATCTGTTGTTTGCCCCTCCCCC
GTGCCTTCCTTGACCCTGGAAGGTGCCACTCCCACTGTCCTTTCCTAATAAAATGAGGAAATTGCATCAC
AACACTCAACCCTATCTCGGTCTATTCTTTTGATTTATAAGGGATTTTGCCGATTTCGGCCTATTGGTTA
AAAAATGAGCTGATTTAACAAAAATTTAACGCGAATTAATTCTGTGGAATGTGTGTCAGTTAGGGTGTGG
AAAGTCCCCAGGCTCCCCAGCAGGCAGAAGTATGCAAAGCATGCATCTCAATTAGTCAGCAACCAGGTGT
GGAAAGTCCCCAGGCTCCCCAGCAGGCAGAAGTATGCAAAGCATGCATCTCAATTAGTCAGCAACCATAG
TCCCGCCCCTAACTCCGCCCATCCCGCCCCTAACTCCGCCCAGTTCCGCCCATTCTCCGCCCCATGGCTG
ACTAATTTTTTTTATTTATGCAGAGGCCGAGGCCGCCTCTGCCTCTGAGCTATTCCAGAAGTAGTGAGGA
GGCTTTTTTGGAGGCCTAGGCTTTTGCAAAAAGCTCCCGGGAGCTTGTATATCCATTTTCGGATCTGATC
AGCACGTGTTGACAATTAATCATCGGCATAGTATATCGGCATAGTATAATACGACAAGGTGAGGAACTAA
ACCATGACCGAGTACAAGCCCACGGTGCGCCTCGCCACCCGCGACGACGTCCCCAGGGCCGTACGCACCC
TCGCCGCCGCGTTCGCCGACTACCCCGCCACGCGCCACACCGTCGATCCGGACCGCCACATCGAGCGGGT
CACCGAGCTGCAAGAACTCTTCCTCACGCGCGTCGGGCTCGACATCGGCAAGGTGTGGGTCGCGGACGAC
GGCGCCGCGGTGGCGGTCTGGACCACGCCGGAGAGCGTCGAAGCGGGGGCGGTGTTCGCCGAGATCGGCC
CGCGCATGGCCGAGTTGAGCGGTTCCCGGCTGGCCGCGCAGCAACAGATGGAAGGCCTCCTGGCGCCGCA
CCGGCCCAAGGAGCCCGCGTGGTTCCTGGCCACCGTCGGCGTCTCGCCCGACCACCAGGGCAAGGGTCTG
GGCAGCGCCGTCGTGCTCCCCGGAGTGGAGGCGGCCGAGCGCGCCGGGGTGCCCGCCTTCCTGGAGACAT
CCGCGCCCCGCAACCTCCCCTTCTACGAGCGGCTCGGCTTCACCGTCACCGCCGACGTCGAGGTGCCCGA
AGGACCGCGCACCTGGTGCATGACCCGCAAGCCCGGTGCCTGACACGTGCTACGAGATTTCGATTCCACC
GCCGCCTTCTATGAAAGGTTGGGCTTCGGAATCGTTTTCCGGGACGCCGGCTGGATGATCCTCCAGCGCG
GGGATCTCATGCTGGAGTTCTTCGCCCACCCCAACTTGTTTATTGCAGCTTATAATGGTTACAAATAAAG
CAATAGCATCACAAATTTCACAAATAAAGCATTTTTTTCACTGCATTCTAGTTGTGGTTTGTCCAAACTC
ATCAATGTATCTTATCATGTCTGTATACCGTCGACCTCTAGCTAGAGCTTGGCGTAATCATGGTCATTAC
CAATGCTTAATCAGTGAGGCACCTATCTCAGCGATCTGTCTATTTCGTTCATCCATAGTTGCCTGACTCC
CCGTCGTGTAGATAACTACGATACGGGAGGGCTTACCATCTGGCCCCAGCGCTGCGATGATACCGCGAGA
ACCACGCTCACCGGCTCCGGATTTATCAGCAATAAACCAGCCAGCCGGAAGGGCCGAGCGCAGAAGTGGT
CCTGCAACTTTATCCGCCTCCATCCAGTCTATTAATTGTTGCCGGGAAGCTAGAGTAAGTAGTTCGCCAG
TTAATAGTTTGCGCAACGTTGTTGCCATCGCTACAGGCATCGTGGTGTCACGCTCGTCGTTTGGTATGGC
TTCATTCAGCTCCGGTTCCCAACGATCAAGGCGAGTTACATGATCCCCCATGTTGTGCAAAAAAGCGGTT
AGCTCCTTCGGTCCTCCGATCGTTGTCAGAAGTAAGTTGGCCGCAGTGTTATCACTCATGGTTATGGCAG
CACTGCATAATTCTCTTACTGTCATGCCATCCGTAAGATGCTTTTCTGTGACTGGTGAGTACTCAACCAA
GTCATTCTGAGAATAGTGTATGCGGCGACCGAGTTGCTCTTGCCCGGCGTCAATACGGGATAATACCGCG
CCACATAGCAGAACTTTAAAAGTGCTCATCATTGGAAAACGTTCTTCGGGGCGAAAACTCTCAAGGATCT
TACCGCTGTTGAGATCCAGTTCGATGTAACCCACTCGTGCACCCAACTGATCTTCAGCATCTTTTACTTT
CACCAGCGTTTCTGGGTGAGCAAAAACAGGAAGGCAAAATGCCGCAAAAAAGGGAATAAGGGCGACACGG
AAATGTTGAATACTCATATTCTTCCTT
Features (pLannotate 1.2.2; 24 found; start..end, strand, type, name):
    119..143     -  CDS            KanR (fragment): aminoglycoside phosphotransferase; aph(3')-Ia; confers resistance to kanamycin
    254..842     +  rep_origin     ori: high-copy-number ColE1/pMB1/pBR322/pUC origin of replication
   1067..1084    +  terminator     rrnB T2 terminator (fragment): transcription terminator T2 from the E. coli rrnB gene
   1109..1128    -  CDS            lacZα (fragment): LacZα fragment of β-galactosidase; lacZ fragment
   1584..1600    +  protein_bind   lac operator: The lac repressor binds to the lac operator to inhibit transcription in E. coli. This inhibition can be relieved by adding lactose or isopropyl-β-D-thiogalactopyranoside (IPTG). lac repressor encoded by lacI
   1843..2146    +  enhancer       CMV enhancer: human cytomegalovirus immediate early enhancer
   2147..2350    +  promoter       CMV promoter: human cytomegalovirus (CMV) immediate early promoter
   2486..2529    +  intron         CMV intron (fragment): modified intron A from human cytomegalovirus
   2581..2599    +  promoter       SP6 promoter: promoter for bacteriophage SP6 RNA polymerase
   2603..2640    +  CDS            IgH signal sequence (fragment): signal sequence from the mouse immunoglobulin heavy chain variable region
   2731..3675    +  CDS            IL18R1 (fragment): IL18R_HUMAN - Also known as IL1RRP. Experimental evidence at protein level: Swiss-Prot protein existence level 1. Within the IL18 receptor complex, responsible for the binding of the proinflammatory cytokine IL18, but not IL1A nor IL1B (PubMed:8626725, PubMed:14528293, PubMed:25261253, PubMed:25500532). Involved in IL18-mediated IFNG synthesis from T-helper 1 (Th1) cells (PubMed:10653850). Contributes to IL18-induced cytokine production, either independently of SLC12A3, or as a complex with SLC12A3 (By similarity). From Homo sapiens (Human).
   3769..3948    +  CDS            Comp (fragment): COMP_RAT - Experimental evidence at protein level: Swiss-Prot protein existence level 1. May play a role in the structural integrity of cartilage via its interaction with other extracellular matrix proteins such as the collagens and fibronectin. Can mediate the interaction of chondrocytes with the cartilage extracellular matrix through interaction with cell surface integrin receptors. Could play a role in the pathogenesis of osteoarthritis. Potent suppressor of apoptosis in both primary chondrocytes and transformed cells. Suppresses apoptosis by blocking the activation of caspase-3 and by indu
   3936..5388    +  CDS            SEAP (fragment): secreted alkaline phosphatase from human placenta The natural enzyme has a C-terminal transmembrane sequence that is replaced by a GPI anchor.
   5413..5454    +  CDS            AviTag™ (fragment): peptide tag that allows for enzymatic biotinylation
   5458..5481    +  CDS            8xHis: 8xHis affinity tag
   5627..5738    +  polyA_signal   bGH poly(A) signal: bovine growth hormone polyadenylation signal
   5739..5847    +  rep_origin     f1 ori (fragment): f1 bacteriophage origin of replication; arrow indicates direction of (+) strand synthesis
   5861..6190    +  promoter       SV40 promoter: SV40 enhancer and early promoter
   6238..6285    +  promoter       EM7 promoter: synthetic bacterial promoter&nbsp
   6304..6903    +  CDS            PuroR (fragment): puromycin N-acetyltransferase; pac from Streptomyces; confers resistance to puromycin
   6913..7038    +  CDS            ble (fragment): BLE_KLEPN - Experimental evidence at protein level: Swiss-Prot protein existence level 1. Binding protein with a strong affinity to the bleomycin family of antibiotics. Binds to CL990; an antimitotic-antibiotic compound. From Klebsiella pneumoniae.
   7033..7154    +  polyA_signal   SV40 poly(A) signal: SV40 polyadenylation signal
   7207..8067    -  CDS            AmpR: β-lactamase; bla; confers resistance to ampicillin, carbenicillin, and related antibiotics
   8070..89      -  promoter       AmpR promoter (fragment) (across the origin): bla
