[The description below was written by a language model from this plasmid's Addgene catalogue record and pLannotate feature annotations shown in this document.]
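Description:
pD649-HAsp-IL18R1-COMP5AP-AviTag-9xHis is a mammalian expression plasmid built on the pD649 backbone for secreting the extracellular domain of human IL18R1, the IL-18-binding subunit of the interleukin-18 receptor, as a multimeric reporter fusion. It is maintained in E. coli at high copy through a ColE1/pUC-type origin and selected with ampicillin via a complete β-lactamase gene. The feature table also shows an SV40 early promoter/EM7 promoter cassette driving a puromycin N-acetyltransferase sequence followed by an SV40 polyadenylation signal, which would allow selection in mammalian cells. The annotation lists this as a fragment, and the record does not comment on its use. Small remnants of KanR, lacZα, ble and an f1 origin appear to be backbone leftovers.

Expression is driven by the CMV enhancer and immediate-early promoter with a portion of CMV intron A, and it terminates at a bGH polyadenylation signal. An SP6 promoter lies just upstream of the coding region and serves as the 5′ sequencing primer site. The open reading frame begins with a leader peptide, named HAsp in the construct name and annotated by similarity as an IgH signal sequence fragment. The IL18R1 ectodomain follows, cloned between preserved NotI and AscI sites. Downstream on the backbone are a segment of rat cartilage oligomeric matrix protein (COMP), whose coiled coil drives pentamerization, human placental secreted alkaline phosphatase, an AviTag for enzymatic biotinylation, and a polyhistidine tag for purification.

The resulting pentameric, enzyme-labelled protein provides a high-avidity soluble probe. It comes from a collection used to map extracellular interactions among human IgSF cell-surface proteins. The depositor notes that some plasmids in the collection may carry an IS4-like transposase insertion upstream of the CMV promoter, but none is annotated here.
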