Addgene plasmid #157313: pD649-HAsp-IL18R1-COMP5AP-AviTag-9xHis
Purpose: Mammalian expression of cell-surface protein extracellular domain fused to COMP5AP-AviTag-9xHis. Protein is secreted from cells.
Depositing lab: Chris Garcia. Depositing organization: Stanford University. Publication: A Human IgSF Cell-Surface Interactome Reveals a Complex Network of Protein-Protein Interactions. Wojtowicz WM, Vielmetter J, Fernandes RA, Siepe DH, Eastman CL, Chisholm GB, Cox S, Klock H, Anderson PW, Rue SM, Miller JJ, Glaser SM, Bragstad ML, Vance J, Lam AW, Lesley SA, Zinn K, Garcia KC. Cell. 2020 Aug 20;182(4):1027-1043.e17. doi: 10.1016/j.cell.2020.07.025. PubMed 32822567.
Backbone
  Vector backbone: pD649
  Backbone size w/o insert (bp): 7153
  Vector type: Mammalian Expression
Growth in bacteria
  Bacterial resistance: Ampicillin, 100 μg/mL
  Growth temperature: 37°C
  Growth strain: DH5alpha
  Copy number: High Copy
Gene/Insert
  Gene/Insert name: IL18R1 (alt name: IL18R)
  Species: H. sapiens (human)
  Insert size (bp): 924
  Entrez Gene: IL18R1 (a.k.a. CD218a, CDw218a, IL-1Rrp, IL18RA, IL1RRP)
  Promoter: CMV/SP6
  Tag / fusion protein: COMP5AP-AviTag-9xHis (C terminal on backbone)
  Cloning method: Restriction Enzyme; 5′ cloning site GCGGCCGC (not destroyed); 3′ cloning site GGCGCGCC (not destroyed)
  Sequencing primers: 5′ ATTTAGGTGACACTATAG; 3′ CGTCGCACTCCATCACGGTG
Resource information
  A portion of this plasmid was derived from a plasmid made by: synthesis by ThermoFisher
Terms and licenses: Academic/Nonprofit Terms; Industry Terms: Not Available to Industry
Depositor comments: Some plasmids in this collection may have an IS4-like element ISVsa5 family transposase upstream of the CMV promoter.
How to cite: pD649-HAsp-IL18R1-COMP5AP-AviTag-9xHis was a gift from Chris Garcia (Addgene plasmid # 157313 ; http://n2t.net/addgene:157313 ; RRID:Addgene_157313)
