>Addgene plasmid #157313 | pD649-HAsp-IL18R1-COMP5AP-AviTag-9xHis | depositor partial sequence | sequence record 303736 | insert (extracellular domain)
TGTACAAGCAGACCTCACATTACAGTGGTGGAAGGCGAGCCCTTCTACCTGAAGCACTGTAGCTGTTCTC
TGGCCCACGAGATCGAGACAACCACCAAGAGCTGGTACAAGAGCAGCGGCAGCCAAGAGCACGTGGAACT
GAATCCCAGAAGCAGCAGCAGAATCGCCCTGCACGATTGCGTGCTGGAATTCTGGCCCGTCGAGCTGAAT
GATACCGGCAGCTACTTCTTCCAGATGAAGAACTACACCCAGAAGTGGAAGCTGAACGTCATCCGGCGGA
ACAAGCACAGCTGCTTCACCGAGAGACAAGTGACCAGCAAGATCGTGGAAGTGAAGAAGTTCTTTCAGAT
CACGTGCGAGAACTCCTACTACCAGACACTGGTCAACAGCACCAGCCTCTACAAGAACTGCAAGAAGCTG
CTGCTCGAGAACAACAAGAACCCCACCATCAAGAAGAACGCCGAGTTCGAGGACCAGGGCTACTACAGCT
GTGTGCACTTCCTGCACCACAACGGCAAGCTGTTCAACATCACCAAGACCTTCAATATCACCATCGTCGA
GGACCGCAGCAACATCGTGCCTGTGCTGCTGGGACCTAAGCTGAATCACGTGGCAGTGGAACTGGGCAAG
AACGTGCGGCTGAATTGCAGCGCCCTGCTGAACGAAGAGGACGTGATCTACTGGATGTTCGGCGAGGAAA
ACGGCAGCGACCCCAACATCCACGAAGAGAAAGAAATGCGGATCATGACCCCTGAAGGCAAGTGGCACGC
CAGCAAGGTGCTGAGAATCGAGAACATCGGCGAGAGCAACCTGAACGTGCTGTACAATTGCACAGTGGCC
AGCACCGGCGGCACCGATACCAAGTCTTTTATTCTCGTGCGGAAGGCCGACATGGCTGACATCCCTGGAC
ACGTGTTCACCAGA
